Addgene plasmid #10687: pBABE zeo Ecotropic Receptor
Depositing lab: William Hahn. Depositing organization: Dana-Farber Cancer Institute.
Backbone
  Vector backbone: pBABE-zeo
  Backbone size w/o insert (bp): 4888
  Vector type: Mammalian Expression, Retroviral
  Selectable markers: Zeocin
Growth in bacteria
  Bacterial resistance: Ampicillin, 100 μg/mL
  Growth temperature: 37°C
  Growth strain: DH5alpha
  Copy number: High Copy
Gene/Insert
  Gene/Insert name: Ecotropic Receptor
  Species: M. musculus (mouse)
  Insert size (bp): 2300
  GenBank ID: M26687
  Entrez Gene: Slc7a1 (a.k.a. 4831426K01Rik, Atrc-1, Atrc1, CAT-1, Cat1, ERR, EcoR, Rec-1, Rev-1, mCAT-1)
  Cloning method: Restriction Enzyme; 5′ cloning site BamHI (not destroyed); 3′ cloning site EcoRI (not destroyed)
  Sequencing primers: 5′ pBABE 5'
Terms and licenses: Academic/Nonprofit Terms; Industry Terms: Not Available to Industry
Depositor comments: Expression of the gene encoding for the mouse ecotropic retroviral receptor increases the susceptibility of cells to infection with retroviral vectors of ecotropic host range.
How to cite: pBABE zeo Ecotropic Receptor was a gift from William Hahn (Addgene plasmid # 10687 ; http://n2t.net/addgene:10687 ; RRID:Addgene_10687)
