[The description below was written by a language model from this plasmid's Addgene catalogue record.]
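Description:
pBABE zeo Ecotropic Receptor is a retroviral mammalian expression plasmid built on the pBABE-zeo backbone (about 4.9 kb without insert). It carries a roughly 2.3 kb mouse cDNA for Slc7a1, also known as mCAT-1, a cationic amino acid transporter that also serves as the cell-surface receptor for ecotropic murine retroviruses. The insert was placed between BamHI and EcoRI sites, both of which were retained. In bacteria the plasmid is maintained at high copy under ampicillin selection, and transduced or transfected mammalian cells are selected with zeocin.

No feature table accompanies the record, so the promoters and viral elements are not itemised. In general, pBABE-family vectors are Moloney murine leukemia virus-derived. The cloned gene sits between the long terminal repeats downstream of a packaging signal and is transcribed from the 5′ LTR, while the drug-resistance marker is driven by a separate internal promoter. When the plasmid is introduced into a packaging cell line, the LTR-flanked region is packaged into replication-defective virions that integrate stably into target cells.

According to the depositor's comments, expressing the mouse ecotropic receptor increases the susceptibility of cells to infection with retroviral vectors of ecotropic host range. The construct is therefore typically used as a preparatory tool. Cells that do not naturally carry the receptor, such as human lines, are first engineered to express it and selected with zeocin. They can then be transduced efficiently with ecotropic retroviruses, which otherwise infect only rodent cells. Because zeocin is the marker, other common selection drugs remain available for those later vectors.
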