>Addgene plasmid #10687 | pBABE zeo Ecotropic Receptor | addgene partial sequence | sequence record 17558 | 10687 with pBABE 5'
CACGAGTCTTACAGCAGATTCGCTCAGCACAATGGGCTGCAAAAACCTGCTCGGTCTGGGCCAGCAGATG
CTGCGCCGGAAGGTGGTGGACTGCAGCCGGGAGGAGAGCCGGCTGTCCCGCTGCCTCAACACCTATGACC
TGGTAGCTCTTGGGGTGGGCAGCACCTTGGGCGCTGGTGTCTATGTCCTAGCCGGTGCCGTGGCCCGTGA
AAATGCTGGCCCTGCCATCGTCATCTCCTTCTTGATTGCTGCTCTCGCCTCCGTGCTGGCCGGCCTGTGC
TACGGCGAGTTTGGTGCCCGTGTCCCCAAGACGGGCTCAGCCTACCTCTACAGCTACGTGACGGTGGGGG
AGCTTTGGGCCTTCATCACTGGCTGGAACCTGATTCTCTCCTACATCATCGGTACTTCAAGCGTGGCAAG
AGCCTGGAGTGCGACTTTTGACGAGCTGATAGGCAAGCCCATCGGAGAGTTCTCACGTCAGCACATGGCC
CTGAATGCTCCTGGGGTGCTGGCCCAAACCCCGGACATATTTGCTGTGATTATAATTATCATCTTAACAG
GACTGTTAACTCTTGGCGTGAAGGAGTCAGCCATGGTCAACAAAATTTTCACCTGTATCAATGTCCTGGT
CTTGTGCTTCATCGTGGTGTCCGGGTTCGTGAAAGGCTCCATTAAAAACTGGCAGCTCACGGAGAAAAAT
TTCTCCTGTAACAACAACGACACAAACGTGAAATACGGTGAGGGAGGGTTTATGCCCTTTGGATTCTCTG
GTGTCCTGTCANGGGCAGCGACCTGCTTTTATGCCTTCGTGGGCTTTGACTGCATCGCCACCACAGGGGG
AAGAAGTCAAGAACCCCCAGAAAGCCATTCCTGTGGGCATCGTGGCGTCCCTCCTCATTTGCTTCATAGC
GTACTTTGGCGTGTCCGCCGCTCTCACGCTCATGATGCCTTACTTCTGCCTGGACATCGACAGCCCGCTG
CCTG
